Addgene plasmid #16196: pBSc polyA + Shal1
Depositing lab: Larry Salkoff. Depositing organization: Washington University in Saint Louis. Publication: K+ current diversity is produced by an extended gene family conserved in Drosophila and mouse. Wei A, Covarrubias M, Butler A, Baker K, Pak M, Salkoff L. Science. 1990 May 4. 248(4955):599-603. 10.1126/science.2333511 PubMed 2333511.
Backbone
  Vector backbone: pBSc
  Backbone size w/o insert (bp): 3200
  Vector type: Xenopus Oocyte expression
Growth in bacteria
  Bacterial resistance: Ampicillin, 100 μg/mL
  Growth temperature: 37°C
  Growth strain: DH5alpha
  Copy number: Unknown
Gene/Insert
  Gene/Insert name: Drosophila melanogaster Shaker cognate l (alt names: dShal; CG9262-PB; isoform B)
  Species: D. melanogaster (fly)
  Insert size (bp): 2000
  Mutation: N/A
  GenBank ID: NM_079435
  Entrez Gene: Shal (a.k.a. Dmel_CG9262, CG9262, DNK[[v]]4, Dmel\CG9262, K[[v]]4, Kv4, Kv4/Shal, Sh-l, ShaI, Shl, dShal, shaI, shal)
  Cloning method: Restriction Enzyme; 5′ cloning site Hind111 (not destroyed); 3′ cloning site EcoR1 (not destroyed)
  Sequencing primers: 5′ T3; 3′ T7
Terms and licenses: Academic/Nonprofit Terms; Industry Terms: Not Available to Industry
How to cite: pBSc polyA + Shal1 was a gift from Larry Salkoff (Addgene plasmid # 16196 ; http://n2t.net/addgene:16196 ; RRID:Addgene_16196)
