[The description below was written by a language model from this plasmid's Addgene catalogue record.]
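Description:
pBSc polyA + Shal1 is a Xenopus oocyte expression plasmid built on a pBSc backbone of about 3.2 kb, carrying a roughly 2 kb cDNA for the Drosophila melanogaster gene Shal (Shaker cognate l, also known as dShal or Kv4; isoform B, CG9262-PB). The insert is recorded as unmutated and was placed between HindIII and EcoRI sites, both of which remain intact and so could be used to excise it. The plasmid is maintained in E. coli under ampicillin selection. The copy number is listed as unknown, and the record does not name the origin of replication.

The record does not explicitly state the promoter used for expression, and no feature table is provided. However, T3 and T7 are listed as the 5′ and 3′ sequencing primers, so these phage promoter sequences flank the cloning site. Vectors of this kind typically serve as templates for in vitro transcription, yielding RNA that is injected into oocytes rather than being expressed directly from the DNA. The "polyA" in the plasmid name suggests a poly(A) tract in the vector, an element that generally improves stability and translation of synthetic transcripts in oocytes. Its position and length are not documented.

Shal encodes a voltage-gated potassium channel subunit of the Shaker-related family. The construct comes from work showing that potassium current diversity arises from an extended gene family conserved between Drosophila and mouse. Its evident use is heterologous expression of the fly Shal channel in Xenopus oocytes for electrophysiological characterisation of the resulting currents.
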