>Addgene plasmid #16196 | pBSc polyA + Shal1 | addgene partial sequence | sequence record 22560 | T3 5'-GCAATTAACCCTCACTAAAGG-3'
CCCCCTCGAGGTCGACGGTATCGATAAGCTTTAAGATAGGAGTTAATCACCGGACTCTCCATCCCGCAGA
GCGCCCGGTACACCCGGGACACCCCAATAAACTGCCAAATAATATAGGGCATTAGCCAGCCGGTGGACGG
AACCCAGCGAGGAGCGCAAGAAAGAAGCCCTACTGTCAGCCGGGACACTGAAACATTCCACCCCATAGCA
TGGCCTCGGTCGCCGCTTGGCTGCCCTTCGCCCGGGCGGCGGCCATCGGGTGGGTGCCG
